>Addgene plasmid #59016 | pcDNA-NES-ZapCY2 | depositor partial sequence | sequence record 91507 | Insert
ATGCTTCAACTTCCTCCTCTTGAACGTCTTACTCTTTCGGATCCCATGGTGAGCAAGGGCGAGGAGCTGT
TCACCGGGGTGGTGCCCATCCTGGTCGAGCTGGACGGCGACGTAAACGGCCACAGGTTCAGCGTGTCCGG
CGAGGGCGAGGGCGATGCCACCTACGGCAAGCTGACCCTGAAGTTCATCTGCACCACCGGCAAGCTGCCC
GTGCCCTGGCCCACCCTCGTGACCACCCTGACCTGGGGCGTGCAGTGCTTCAGCCGCTACCCCGACCACA
TGAAGCAGCACGACTTCTTCAAGTCCGCCATGCCCGAAGGCTACGTCCAGGAGCGTACCATCTTCTTCAA
GGACGACGGCAACTACAAGACCCGCGCCGAGGTGAAGTTCGAGGGCGACACCCTGGTGAACCGCATCGAG
CTGAAGGGCATCGACTTCAAGGAGGACGGCAACATCCTGGGGCACAAGCTGGAGTACAACTACATCAGCC
ACAACGTCTATATCACCGCCGACAAGCAGAAGAACGGCATCAAGGCCCACTTCAAGATCCGCCACAACAT
CGAGGACGGCAGCGTGCAGCTCGCCGACCACTACCAGCAGAACACCCCCATCGGCGACGGCCCCGTGCTG
CTGCCCGACAACCACTACCTGAGCACCCAGTCCGCCCTGAGCAAAGACCCCAACGAGAAGCGCGATCACA
TGGTCCTGCTGGAGTTCGTGACCGCCGCCCGCATGCATAAAAACAATGACTTAAAACACAAATGGAAAGA
ATGTCCTGAGTCTTGTAGCTCACTATTTGACCTACAAAGACATCTTTTGAAGGATCATGTCTCTCAAGAT
TTCAAACACCCTATGGAACCATTAGCTCATAATTGGGAGGACTGTGATTTCCTTGGAGATGATACATGTT
CCATAGTGAACCATATTAATTGTCAACATGGTATCGAGCTCATGGTGAGCAAGGGCGAGGAGCTGTTCAC
CGGGGTGGTGCCCATCCTGGTCGAGCTGGACGGCGACGTAAACGGCCACAAGTTCAGCGTGTCCGGCGAG
GGCGAGGGCGATGCCACCTACGGCAAGCTGACCCTGAAGTTCATCTGCACCACCGGCAAGCTGCCCGTGC
CCTGGCCCACCCTCGTGACCACCTTCGGCTACGGCCTGATGTGCTTCGCCCGCTACCCCGACCACATGAA
GCAGCACGACTTCTTCAAGTCCGCCATGCCCGAAGGCTACGTCCAGGAGCGCACCATCTTCTTCAAGGAC
GACGGCAACTACAAGACCCGCGCCGAGGTGAAGTTCGAGGGCGACACCCTGGTGAACCGCATCGAGCTGA
AGGGCATCGACTTCAAGGAGGACGGCAACATCCTGGGGCACAAGCTGGAGTACAACTACAACAGCCACAA
CGTCTATATCATGGCCGACAAGCAGAAGAACGGCATCAAGGTGAACTTCAAGATCCGCCACAACATCGAG
GACGGCAGCGTGCAGCTCGCCGACCACTACCAGCAGAACACCCCCATCGGCGACGGCCCCGTGCTGCTGC
CCGACAACCACTACCTGAGCTACCAGTCCGCCCTGAGCAAAGACCCCAACGAGAAGCGCGATCACATGGT
CCTGCTGGAGTTCGTGACCGCCGCCGGGATCACTCTCGGCATGGACGAGCTATACAAGTAA
