>Addgene plasmid #59016 | pcDNA-NES-ZapCY2 | addgene partial sequence | sequence record 93473 | Citrine RV 5'-CATCAGGCCGTAGCCGAAGG-3'
GCCGGTGGTGCAGATGAACTTCAGGGTCAGCTTGCCGTAGGTGGCATCGCCCTCGCCCTCGCCGGACACG
CTGAACTTGTGGCCGTTTACGTCGCCGTCCAGCTCGACCAGGATGGGCACCACCCCGGTGAACAGCTCCT
CGCCCTTGCTCACCATGAGCTCGATACCATGTTGACAATTAATATGGTTCACTATGGAACATGTATCATC
TCCAAGGAAATCACAGTCCTCCCAATTATGAGCTAATGGTTCCATAGGGTGTTTGAAATCTTGAGAGACA
TGATCCTTCAAAAGATGTCTTTGTAGGTCAAATAGTGAGCTACAAGACTCAGGACATTCTTTCCATTTGT
GTTTTAAGTCATTGTTTTTATGCATGCGGGCGGCGGTCACGAACTCCAGCAGGACCATGTGATCGCGCTT
CTCGTTGGGGTCTTTGCTCAGGGCGGACTGGGTGCTCAGGTAGTGGTTGTCGGGCAGCAGCACGGGGCCG
TCGCCGATGGGGGTGTTCTGCTGGTAGTGGTCGGCGAGCTGCACGCTGCCGTCCTCGATGTTGTGGCGGA
TCTTGAAGTGGGCCTTGATGCCGTTCTTCTGCTTGTCGGCGGTGATATAGACGTTGTGGCTGATGTAGTT
GTACTCCAGCTTGTGCCCCAGGATGTTGCCGTCCTCCTTGAAGTCGATGCCCTTCAGCTCGATGCGGTTC
ACCAGGGTGTCGCCCTCGAACTTCACCTCGGCGCGGGTCTTGTAGTTGCCGTCGTCCTTGAAGAAGATGG
TACGCTCCTGGACGTA
