>Addgene plasmid #59016 | pcDNA-NES-ZapCY2 | addgene partial sequence | sequence record 93489 | CMV-F 5'-CGCAAATGGGCGGTAGGCGTG-3'
ACTGCTTACTGGCTTATCGAAATTAATACGACTCACTATAGGGAGACCCAAGCTGGCTAGCGTTTAAACT
TAAGCTTGGTACCGAGCATGCTTCAACTTCCTCCTCTTGAACGTCTTACTCTTTCGGATCCCATGGTGAG
CAAGGGCGAGGAGCTGTTCACCGGGGTGGTGCCCATCCTGGTCGAGCTGGACGGCGACGTAAACGGCCAC
AGGTTCAGCGTGTCCGGCGAGGGCGAGGGCGATGCCACCTACGGCAAGCTGACCCTGAAGTTCATCTGCA
CCACCGGCAAGCTGCCCGTGCCCTGGCCCACCCTCGTGACCACCCTGACCTGGGGCGTGCAGTGCTTCAG
CCGCTACCCCGACCACATGAAGCAGCACGACTTCTTCAAGTCCGCCATGCCCGAAGGCTACGTCCAGGAG
CGTACCATCTTCTTCAAGGACGACGGCAACTACAAGACCCGCGCCGAGGTGAAGTTCGAGGGCGACACCC
TGGTGAACCGCATCGAGCTGAAGGGCATCGACTTCAAGGAGGACGGCAACATCCTGGGGCACAAGCTGGA
GTACAACTACATCAGCCACAACGTCTATATCACCGCCGACAAGCAGAAGAACGGCATCAAGGCCCACTTC
AAGATCCGCCACAACATCGAGGACGGCAGCGTGCAGCTCGCCGACCACTACCAGCAGAACA
