[The description below was written by a language model from this plasmid's Addgene catalogue record.]
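Description:
pcDNA-NES-ZapCY2 is a mammalian expression plasmid built on the pcDNA3.1(+) backbone, about 7.2 kb in total, that encodes a genetically encoded, ratiometric FRET sensor for cytosolic zinc. It is maintained in E. coli as a high-copy plasmid under ampicillin selection. The backbone's neomycin resistance marker allows G418 selection of transfected mammalian cells. Expression of the roughly 1.7 kb synthetic insert is driven by the CMV promoter, and the sensor coding sequence sits between BamHI and EcoRI sites that both remain intact. The backbone was modified by adding a leucine-rich nuclear exclusion signal just upstream of the BamHI site, so the signal is fused to the N-terminus of the sensor and keeps the protein out of the nucleus and in the cytosol. No feature table was supplied, so other backbone elements are not itemised in the record.

The sensor consists of a Zn(II)-binding domain combined with a truncated CFP and Citrine, which serve as the FRET donor and acceptor. The binding domain derives from the first two zinc fingers of the Saccharomyces cerevisiae transcription factor Zap1. In sensors of this design, zinc binding changes the conformation of the finger domain, which alters energy transfer between the two fluorescent proteins, and the emission ratio reports zinc occupancy. ZapCY2 is a variant of the earlier ZapCY1 sensor in which the first cysteine of each zinc finger is replaced by histidine, altering the metal-coordinating residues. The construct is intended for transfection into mammalian cells to image and quantify cytosolic Zn(II), and the associated work compared it directly with a small-molecule zinc indicator.
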