Addgene plasmid #59016: pcDNA-NES-ZapCY2
Purpose: Cytosolic zinc-binding FRET biosensor
Depositing lab: Amy Palmer. Depositing organization: University of Colorado, Boulder. Publication: Direct comparison of a genetically encoded sensor and small molecule indicator: implications for quantification of cytosolic Zn(2+). Qin Y, Miranda JG, Stoddard CI, Dean KM, Galati DF, Palmer AE. ACS Chem Biol. 2013 Nov 15;8(11):2366-71. doi: 10.1021/cb4003859. Epub 2013 Sep 3. PubMed 23992616.
Backbone
  Vector backbone: pcDNA3.1(+)
  Backbone manufacturer: Invitrogen
  Backbone size w/o insert (bp): 5500
  Total vector size (bp): 7200
  Modifications to backbone: Leu-rich NES sequence added upstream of BamHI site
  Vector type: Mammalian Expression
  Selectable markers: Neomycin (select with G418)
Growth in bacteria
  Bacterial resistance: Ampicillin, 100 μg/mL
  Growth temperature: 37°C
  Growth strain: DH10B
  Copy number: High Copy
Gene/Insert
  Gene/Insert name: NES-ZapCY2 genetically encoded cytosolic Zn(II) sensor
  Species: Synthetic
  Insert size (bp): 1671
  Mutation: See comment
  Promoter: CMV
  Tag / fusion protein: Nuclear Exclusion Signal (N terminal on backbone)
  Cloning method: Restriction Enzyme; 5′ cloning site BamHI (not destroyed); 3′ cloning site EcoRI (not destroyed)
  Sequencing primers: 5′ T7 Forward; 3′ BGH Reverse
Terms and licenses: Academic/Nonprofit Terms; Industry Terms: Not Available to Industry
Depositor comments: Genetically encoded, ratiometric, fluorescent biosensor. Contains nuclear exclusion signal sequence at N-terminus. Zn(II)-binding domain derived from the first 2 zinc fingers of Zap 1 from Saccharomyces cerevisiae. Contains truncated CFP and Citrine fluorescent proteins. The Zn(II) binding domain of ZapCY2 is derived from ZapCY1. The first cysteine in each zinc finger is mutated to histidine.
How to cite: pcDNA-NES-ZapCY2 was a gift from Amy Palmer (Addgene plasmid # 59016 ; http://n2t.net/addgene:59016 ; RRID:Addgene_59016)
